>Addgene plasmid #185191 | pST_APOE_HUMAN_E3_80-255 (pBS0646) | addgene full sequence | sequence record 366772 | Addgene NGS Result
ACGGATCGGGAGATCTCCCGATCCCCTATGGTGCACTCTCAGTACAATCTGCTCTGATGCCGCATAGTTA
AGCCAGTATCTGCTCCCTGCTTGTGTGTTGGAGGTCGCTGAGTAGTGCGCGAGCAAAATTTAAGCTACAA
CAAGGCAAGGCTTGACCGACAATTGCATGAAGAATCTGCTTAGGGTTAGGCGTTTTGCGCTGCTTCGCGA
TGTACGGGCCAGATATACGCGTTGACATTGATTATTGACTAGTTATTAATAGTAATCAATTACGGGGTCA
TTAGTTCATAGCCCATATATGGAGTTCCGCGTTACATAACTTACGGTAAATGGCCCGCCTGGCTGACCGC
CCAACGACCCCCGCCCATTGACGTCAATAATGACGTATGTTCCCATAGTAACGCCAATAGGGACTTTCCA
TTGACGTCAATGGGTGGAGTATTTACGGTAAACTGCCCACTTGGCAGTACATCAAGTGTATCATATGCCA
AGTACGCCCCCTATTGACGTCAATGACGGTAAATGGCCCGCCTGGCATTATGCCCAGTACATGACCTTAT
GGGACTTTCCTACTTGGCAGTACATCTACGTATTAGTCATCGCTATTACCATGGTGATGCGGTTTTGGCA
GTACATCAATGGGCGTGGATAGCGGTTTGACTCACGGGGATTTCCAAGTCTCCACCCCATTGACGTCAAT
GGGAGTTTGTTTTGGCACCAAAATCAACGGGACTTTCCAAAATGTCGTAACAACTCCGCCCCATTGACGC
AAATGGGCGGTAGGCGTGTACGGTGGGAGGTCTATATAAGCAGAGCTCTCTGGCTAACTAGAGAACCCAC
TGCTTACTGGCTTATCGAAATTAATACGACTCACTATAGGGAGACCCAAGCTGGCTAGCCACCATGGCCC
TTATGGACGAGACTATGAAGGAGCTGAAGGCCTACAAGTCCGAGCTCGAGGAGCAGCTGACTCCCGTCGC
TGAGGAGACCCGGGCACGGTTGAGTAAGGAGCTCCAGGCCGCACAGGCCAGGCTCGGCGCTGATATGGAG
GACGTGTGTGGCCGGCTGGTGCAGTACAGGGGGGAAGTCCAGGCTATGTTGGGACAGAGCACCGAGGAGT
TGCGCGTTCGGCTGGCCAGTCACCTGCGGAAGCTGCGCAAGAGACTGCTGAGAGACGCGGACGATCTTCA
GAAGCGCCTGGCCGTGTACCAGGCCGGAGCCAGAGAGGGGGCCGAGAGGGGGCTTAGCGCCATTAGAGAA
AGATTAGGACCTTTGGTTGAGCAGGGCAGGGTGCGCGCCGCTACAGTAGGTTCATTAGCAGGTCAACCAC
TTCAAGAAAGAGCACAAGCTTGGGGTGAAAGATTAAGAGCTAGAATGGAAGAAATGGGATCAAGAACAAG
AGATAGATTAGATGAAGTTAAAGAACAAGTAGCTTGAACCCGCTGATCAGCCTCGACTGTGCCTTCTAGT
TGCCAGCCATCTGTTGTTTGCCCCTCCCCCGTGCCTTCCTTGACCCTGGAAGGTGCCACTCCCACTGTCC
TTTCCTAATAAAATGAGGAAATTGCATCGCATTGTCTGAGTAGGTGTCATTCTATTCTGGGGGGTGGGGT
GGGGCAGGACAGCAAGGGGGAGGATTGGGAAGACAATAGCAGGCATGCTGGGGATGCGGTGGGCTCTATG
GCTTCTGAGGCGGAAAGAACCAGCTGGGGCTCTAGGGGGTATCCCC
[124 nt withheld, positions 1727-1850]
C
[91 nt withheld, positions 1852-1942]
A
[49 nt withheld, positions 1944-1992]
CCTTTGACGTTGGAGTCCACGTTCTTT
[37 nt withheld, positions 2020-2056]
ACCCTATCTCGGTCTATTCTTTTGATTTATAAGGGATTTTGCCGATTTCGGCCTATTGGTTAAAAAATGA
GCTGATTTAACAAAAATTTAACGCGAATTAATTCTGTGGAATGTGTGTCAGTTAGGGTGTGGAAAGTCCC
CAGGCTCCCCAGCAGGCAGAAGTATGCAAAGCATGCATCTCAATTAGTCAGCAACCAGGTGTGGAAAGTC
CCCAGGCTCCCCAGCAGGCAGAAGTATGCAAAGCATGCATCTCAATTAGTCAGCAACCATAGTCCCGCCC
CTAACTCCGCCCATCCCGCCCCTAACTCCGCCCAGTTCCGCCCATTCTCCGCCCCATGGCTGACTAATTT
TTTTTATTTATGCAGAGGCCGAGGCCGCCTCTGCCTCTGAGCTATTCCAGAAGTAGTGAGGAGGCTTTTT
TGGAGGCCTAGGCTTTTGCAAAAAGCTCCCGGGAGCTTGTATATCCATTTTCGGATCTGATCAGCACGTG
TTGACAATTAATCATCGGCATAGTATATCGGCATAGTATAATACGACAAGGTGAGGAACTAAACCATGGC
CAAGTTGACCAGTGCCGTTCCGGTGCTCACCGCGCGCGACGTCGCCGGAGCGGTCGAGTTCTGGACCGAC
CGGCTCGGGTTCTCCCGGGACTTCGTGGAGGACGACTTCGCCGGTGTGGTCCGGGACGACGTGACCCTGT
TCATCAGCGCGGTCCAGGACCAGGTGGTGCCGGACAACACCCTGGCCTGGGTGTGGGTGCGCGGCCTGGA
CGAGCTGTACGCCGAGTGGTCGGAGGTCGTGTCCACGAACTTCCGGGACGCCTCCGGGCCGGCCATGACC
GAGATCGGCGAGCAGCCGTGGGGGCGGGAGTTCGCCCTGCGCGACCCGGCCGGCAACTGCGTGCACTTCG
TGGCCGAGGAGCAGGACTGACACGTGCTACGAGATTTCGATTCCACCGCCGCCTTCTATGAAAGGTTGGG
CTTCGGAATCGTTTTCCGGGACGCCGGCTGGATGATCCTCCAGCGCGGGGATCTCATGCTGGAGTTCTTC
GCCCACCCCAACTTGTTTATTGCAGCTTATAATGGTTACAAATAAAGCAATAGCATCACAAATTTCACAA
ATAAAGCATTTTTTTCACTGCATTCTAGTTGTGGTTTGTCCAAACTCATCAATGTATCTTATCATGTCTG
TATACCGTCGACCTCTAGCTAGAGCTTGGCGTAATCATGGTCATAGCTGTTTCCTGTGTGAAATTGTTAT
CCGCTCACAATTCCACACAACATACGAGCCGGAAGCATAAAGTGTAAAGCCTGGGGTGCCTAATGAGTGA
GCTAACTTACATTAATTGCGTTGCGCTCACTGCCCGCTTTCCAGTCGGGAAACCTGTCGTGCCAGCTGCA
TTAATGAATCGGCCAACGCGCGGGGAGAGGCGGTTTGCGTATTGGGCGCTCTTCCGCTTCCTCGCTCACT
GACTCGCTGCGCTCGGTCGTTCGGCTGCGGCGAGCGGTATCAGCTCACTCAAAGGCGGTAATACGGTTAT
CCACAGAATCAGGGGATAACGCAGGAAAGAACATGTGAGCAAAAGGCCAGCAAAAGGCCAGGAACCGTAA
AAAGGCCGCGTTGCTGGCGTTTTTCCATAGGCTCCGCCCCCCTGACGAGCATCACAAAAATCGACGCTCA
AGTCAGAGGTGGCGAAACCCGACAGGACTATAAAGATACCAGGCGTTTCCCCCTGGAAGCTCCCTCGTGC
GCTCTCCTGTTCCGACCCTGCCGCTTACCGGATACCTGTCCGCCTTTCTCCCTTCGGGAAGCGTGGCGCT
TTCTCATAGCTCACGCTGTAGGTATCTCAGTTCGGTGTAGGTCGTTCGCTCCAAGCTGGGCTGTGTGCAC
GAACCCCCCGTTCAGCCCGACCGCTGCGCCTTATCCGGTAACTATCGTCTTGAGTCCAACCCGGTAAGAC
ACGACTTATCGCCACTGGCAGCAGCCACTGGTAACAGGATTAGCAGAGCGAGGTATGTAGGCGGTGCTAC
AGAGTTCTTGAAGTGGTGGCCTAACTACGGCTACACTAGAAGAACAGTATTTGGTATCTGCGCTCTGCTG
AAGCCAGTTACCTTCGGAAAAAGAGTTGGTAGCTCTTGATCCGGCAAACAAACCACCGCTGGTAGCGGTG
GTTTTTTTGTTTGCAAGCAGCAGATTACGCGCAGAAAAAAAGGATCTCAAGAAGATCCTTTGATCTTTTC
TACGGGGTCTGACGCTCAGTGGAACGAAAACTCACGTTAAGGGATTTTGGTCATGAGATTATCAAAAAGG
ATCTTCACCTAGATCCTTTTAAATTAAAAATGAAGTTTTAAATCAATCTAAAGTATATATGAGTAAACTT
GGTCTGACAGTTACCAATGCTTAATCAGTGAGGCACCTATCTCAGCGATCTGTCTATTTCGTTCATCCAT
AGTTGCCTGACTCCCCGTCGTGTAGATAACTACGATACGGGAGGGCTTACCATCTGGCCCCAGTGCTGCA
ATGATACCGCGAGACCCACGCTCACCGGCTCCAGATTTATCAGCAATAAACCAGCCAGCCGGAAGGGCCG
AGCGCAGAAGTGGTCCTGCAACTTTATCCGCCTCCATCCAGTCTATTAATTGTTGCCGGGAAGCTAGAGT
AAGTAGTTCGCCAGTTAATAGTTTGCGCAACGTTGTTGCCATTGCTACAGGCATCGTGGTGTCACGCTCG
TCGTTTGGTATGGCTTCATTCAGCTCCGGTTCCCAACGATCAAGGCGAGTTACATGATCCCCCATGTTGT
GCAAAAAAGCGGTTAGCTCCTTCGGTCCTCCGATCGTTGTCAGAAGTAAGTTGGCCGCAGTGTTATCACT
CATGGTTATGGCAGCACTGCATAATTCTCTTACTGTCATGCCATCCGTAAGATGCTTTTCTGTGACTGGT
GAGTACTCAACCAAGTCATTCTGAGAATAGTGTATGCGGCGACCGAGTTGCTCTTGCCCGGCGTCAATAC
GGGATAATACCGCGCCACATAGCAGAACTTTAAAAGTGCTCATCATTGGAAAACGTTCTTCGGGGCGAAA
ACTCTCAAGGATCTTACCGCTGTTGAGATCCAGTTCGATGTAACCCACTCGTGCACCCAACTGATCTTCA
GCATCTTTTACTTTCACCAGCGTTTCTGGGTGAGCAAAAACAGGAAGGCAAAATGCCGCAAAAAAGGGAA
TAAGGGCGACACGGAAATGTTGAATACTCATACTCTTCCTTTTTCAATATTATTGAAGCATTTATCAGGG
TTATTGTCTCATGAGCGGATACATATTTGAATGTATTTAGAAAAATAAACAAATAGGGGTTCCGCGCACA
TTTCCCCGAAAAGTGCCACCTGACGTCG
Features (pLannotate 1.2.2; 21 found; start..end, strand, type, name):
     27..79      -  misc_feature   bom (fragment): basis of mobility region from pBR322
    234..613     +  enhancer       CMV enhancer: human cytomegalovirus immediate early enhancer
    614..817     +  promoter       CMV promoter: human cytomegalovirus (CMV) immediate early promoter
    813..846     +  LTR            5' LTR (truncated) (fragment): truncated 5' long terminal repeat (LTR) from HIV-1
    862..880     +  promoter       T7 promoter: promoter for bacteriophage T7 RNA polymerase
    907..1434    +  CDS            APOE (fragment): APOE_HUMAN - Experimental evidence at protein level: Swiss-Prot protein existence level 1. (Microbial infection) Through its interaction with HCV envelope glycoprotein E2, participates in the attachment of HCV to HSPGs and other receptors (LDLr, VLDLr, and SR-B1) on the cell surface and to the assembly, maturation and infectivity of HCV viral particles (PubMed:25122793, PubMed:29695434). This interaction is probably promoted via the up-regulation of cellular autophagy by the virus (PubMed:29695434). From Homo sapiens (Human).
   1457..1681    +  polyA_signal   bGH poly(A) signal: bovine growth hormone polyadenylation signal
   1685..1706    +  promoter       SV40 promoter (fragment): SV40 enhancer and early promoter
   1727..2155    +  rep_origin     f1 ori (sequence partly withheld): f1 bacteriophage origin of replication; arrow indicates direction of (+) strand synthesis
   2169..2498    +  promoter       SV40 promoter: SV40 enhancer and early promoter
   2546..2593    +  promoter       EM7 promoter: synthetic bacterial promoter&nbsp
   2612..2986    +  CDS            BleoR: antibiotic-binding protein; Sh ble from Streptoalloteichus hindustanus; confers resistance to bleomycin, phleomycin, and Zeocin™
   2996..3121    +  CDS            ble (fragment): BLE_KLEPN - Experimental evidence at protein level: Swiss-Prot protein existence level 1. Binding protein with a strong affinity to the bleomycin family of antibiotics. Binds to CL990; an antimitotic-antibiotic compound. From Klebsiella pneumoniae.
   3116..3237    +  polyA_signal   SV40 poly(A) signal: SV40 polyadenylation signal
   3310..3326    -  protein_bind   lac operator: The lac repressor binds to the lac operator to inhibit transcription in E. coli. This inhibition can be relieved by adding lactose or isopropyl-β-D-thiogalactopyranoside (IPTG). lac repressor encoded by lacI
   3334..3364    -  promoter       lac promoter: promoter for the E. coli lac operon
   3379..3400    -  protein_bind   CAP binding site: CAP binding activates transcription in the presence of cAMP. E. coli catabolite activator protein
   3413..3505    -  CDS            lacI (fragment): lac repressor; lacI; The lac repressor binds to the lac operator to inhibit transcription in E. coli. This inhibition can be relieved by adding lactose or isopropyl-β-D-thiogalactopyranoside (IPTG).
   3688..4276    -  rep_origin     ori: high-copy-number ColE1/pMB1/pBR322/pUC origin of replication
   4447..5307    -  CDS            AmpR: β-lactamase; bla; confers resistance to ampicillin, carbenicillin, and related antibiotics
   5308..5412    -  promoter       AmpR promoter: bla
