[The description below was written by a language model from this plasmid's Addgene catalogue record and pLannotate feature annotations shown in this document.]
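Description:
pST_APOE_HUMAN_E3_80-255 (pBS0646) is a 5.4 kb mammalian expression plasmid carrying a fragment of human apolipoprotein E, isoform E3, corresponding by name to residues 80–255. The recorded backbone is "YK 02". The insert (534 bp, introduced by Gibson cloning) sits downstream of the human cytomegalovirus immediate-early enhancer and promoter and is followed by the bovine growth hormone polyadenylation signal, giving strong constitutive expression in transfected mammalian cells. A T7 promoter lies between the CMV promoter and the coding region and could support in vitro transcription or serve as a sequencing priming site. The annotation shows no epitope tags, secretion signal or reporter fused to the APOE fragment, although automated annotation may miss short elements. The small "HIV-1 LTR" and isolated SV40 promoter fragments it reports are likely incidental sequence matches rather than functional parts.

In E. coli the plasmid is maintained at high copy through a ColE1/pUC-type origin and selected with ampicillin via the β-lactamase gene. A second cassette places the Sh ble gene under both the SV40 early promoter and the bacterial EM7 promoter, terminated by an SV40 poly(A) signal, so that Zeocin/bleomycin-family selection is possible in mammalian cells as well as in bacteria. An f1 origin allows single-stranded DNA production, and residual lac promoter/operator sequences are remnants of the cloning backbone.

The construct was made for a study testing natural and designed proteins inspired by extremotolerant organisms for condensate formation and attenuation of apoptosis in human cells. The depositor notes that this APOE fragment was among the top performers, protecting cells from apoptosis, with pSecTag2 B used as the negative control.
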