Addgene plasmid #185191: pST_APOE_HUMAN_E3_80-255 (pBS0646)
Purpose: For the mammalian expression of the human protein APOE_HUMAN_E3_80-255. This is one of the top performing targets in our apoptosis assay (it protected from apoptosis).
Depositing lab: Pamela Silver. Depositing organization: Harvard Medical School. Publication: Natural and Designed Proteins Inspired by Extremotolerant Organisms Can Form Condensates and Attenuate Apoptosis in Human Cells. Veling MT, Nguyen DT, Thadani NN, Oster ME, Rollins NJ, Brock KP, Bethel NP, Lim S, Baker D, Way JC, Marks DS, Chang RL, Silver PA. ACS Synth Biol. 2022 Mar 18;11(3):1292-1302. doi: 10.1021/acssynbio.1c00572. Epub 2022 Feb 18. PubMed 35176859.
Backbone
  Vector backbone: YK 02
  Vector type: Mammalian Expression
Growth in bacteria
  Bacterial resistance: Ampicillin, 100 μg/mL
  Growth temperature: 37°C
  Growth strain: DH5alpha
  Copy number: High Copy
Gene/Insert
  Gene/Insert name: APOE_HUMAN_E3_80-255
  Species: H. sapiens (human)
  Insert size (bp): 534
  Cloning method: Gibson Cloning
Terms and licenses: Academic/Nonprofit Terms; Industry Terms: Not Available to Industry
Depositor comments: This is one of the top performing targets in our apoptosis assay (it protected from apoptosis). See supplemental table 2 in our paper to see its performance in our assay. The negative control for this assay is pSecTag2 B which can be obtained from Thermo here https://www.thermofisher.com/order/catalog/product/V90020
How to cite: pST_APOE_HUMAN_E3_80-255 (pBS0646) was a gift from Pamela Silver (Addgene plasmid # 185191 ; http://n2t.net/addgene:185191 ; RRID:Addgene_185191)
